>Addgene plasmid #50910 | pcDNA3.1 Flag YFP hNKCC1 C723S C724V A735C (NT549) | depositor full sequence | sequence record 76383 | Full Sequence
GCTAGCCCGGGCACGGCCGCCACCATGGGAGACTACAAAGACCATGACGGTGATTATAAAGATCACGACA
TCGACTACAAGGATGACGATGACAAGGGTGACCCTACCGTCAGCAAGGGCGAGGAGCTGTTCACCGGGGT
GGTGCCCATCCTGGTCGAGCTGGACGGCGACGTAAACGGCCACAAGTTCAGCGTGTCCGGCGAGGGCGAG
GGCGATGCCACCTACGGCAAGCTGACCCTGAAGTTCATCTGCACCACCGGCAAGCTGCCCGTGCCCTGGC
CCACCCTCGTGACCACCTTCGGCTACGGCCTGATGTGCTTCGCCCGCTACCCCGACCACATGAAGCAGCA
CGACTTCTTCAAGTCCGCCATGCCCGAAGGCTACGTCCAGGAGCGCACCATCTTCTTCAAGGACGACGGC
AACTACAAGACCCGCGCCGAGGTGAAGTTCGAGGGCGACACCCTGGTGAACCGCATCGAGCTGAAGGGCA
TCGACTTCAAGGAGGACGGCAACATCCTAGGGCACAAGCTGGAGTACAACTACAACAGCCACAACGTTTA
TATCATGGCCGACAAGCAGAAGAACGGCATCAAGGTGAACTTCAAGATCCGCCACAACATCGAGGACGGC
AGCGTGCAGCTCGCCGACCACTACCAGCAGAACACCCCCATCGGCGACGGCCCCGTGCTGCTGCCCGACA
ACCACTACCTGAGCTACCAGTCCAAACTGAGCAAAGACCCCAACGAGAAGCGCGATCACATGGTCCTGCT
GGAGTTCGTGACCGCCGCCGGGATCACTCTCGGCATGGACGAGCTCTACAAGGGTGACCTGGAGCCGAGG
CCCACGGCTCCTAGCTCCGGCGCGCCAGGCCTCGCCGGAGTCGGCGAAACGCCGAGCGCCGCTGCGCTGG
CCGCAGCCAGGGTGGAACTGCCCGGAACCGCTGTGCCCTCGGTGCCGGAGGATGCTGCGCCCGCGAGCCG
GGACGGGGGCGGGGTCCGCGATGAGGGACCAGCCGCCGCCGGTGACGGCCTGGGCAGACCCTTGGGGCCT
ACCCCGAGCCAGAGCCGTTTCCAGGTGGACCTCGTTTCCGAGAACGCAGGGCGGGCTGCTGCTGCGGCGG
CGGCGGCTGCTGCGGCCGCCGCCGCTGCTGGTGCCGGGGCGGGGGCCAAGCAGACTCCTGCCGACGGGGA
AGCCAGCGGCGAGAGCGAGCCAGCTAAAGGCAGCGAGGAAGCCAAAGGCCGCTTCCGCGTTAACTTCGTA
GATCCTGCTGCCAGCTCGTCCGCAGAAGATAGCCTGTCAGATGCCGCCGGGGTCGGAGTCGATGGACCCA
ACGTGAGCTTCCAGAACGGCGGGGACACGGTACTGAGCGAGGGCAGCAGCCTCCATTCCGGTGGCGGCGG
CGGCTCCGGCCACCACCAGCACTACTATTATGATACCCACACCAACACCTACTATCTGCGCACCTTCGGC
CACAACACAATGGACGCGGTACCCAGGATCGACCACTACCGGCACACAGCCGCGCAGCTCGGCGAGAAGC
TGCTCCGGCCTAGCCTGGCCGAGCTGCATGACGAGCTGGAAAAGGAACCTTTTGAGGATGGCTTTGCAAA
TGGGGAAGAAAGCACTCCAACACGTGATGCTGTGGTCACGTACACGGCCGAAAGTAAAGGAGTCGTGAAG
TTTGGCTGGATCAAGGGTGTACTAGTACGTTGTATGTTAAACATTTGGGGTGTGATGCTTTTCATTCGTC
TCTCATGGATTGTGGGACAAGCTGGAATTGGTCTATCAGTCCTTGTAATAATGATGGCTACTGTTGTGAC
AACTATCACAGGATTGTCCACTAGCGCCATCGCAACTAATGGATTTGTAAGGGGAGGCGGCGCATATTAT
TTAATATCTAGAAGTCTAGGGCCTGAATTTGGTGGTGCCATTGGTCTAATCTTCGCCTTTGCCAACGCTG
TTGCTGTTGCTATGTATGTGGTTGGATTTGCAGAAACCGTGGTGGAGTTGCTGAAAGAACATTCCATTCT
TATGATAGATGAAATCAATGACATCCGGATTATTGGAGCCATTACAGTCGTGATTCTTTTAGGTATCTCA
GTAGCCGGTATGGAGTGGGAAGCAAAAGCTCAGATTGTTCTTTTGGTGATCCTACTTCTTGCTATTGGTG
ATTTCGTCATAGGAACATTTATCCCACTCGAGAGCAAGAAGCCAAAAGGGTTTTTTGGCTATAAATCTGA
AATCTTTAATGAGAACTTTGGCCCCGATTTTCGAGAAGAAGAAACTTTCTTTTCTGTATTTGCCATCTTT
TTTCCTGCTGCAACTGGAATTCTGGCTGGCGCAAATATCTCAGGTGATCTTGCAGATCCTCAGTCAGCCA
TACCCAAAGGAACACTCCTAGCCATTTTAATTACTACATTGGTTTATGTAGGAATTGCCGTGTCTGTAGG
TTCTTGTGTCGTACGCGATGCCACTGGTAATGTTAATGACACTATCGTAACAGAGCTAACAAACTGTACT
AGCGCAGCCTGCAAATTAAACTTTGATTTTTCATCTTGTGAATCCAGTCCTTGTAGCTACGGCCTAATGA
ACAACTTTCAGGTAATGAGTATGGTGTCAGGATTTACACCACTAATTTCCGCGGGCATATTCTCTGCCAC
TCTTTCTAGCGCATTAGCATCCCTAGTGAGTGCTCCCAAGATATTTCAGGCCCTATGTAAAGACAACATC
TACCCCGCTTTCCAGATGTTTGCTAAAGGTTATGGGAAAAATAATGAGCCATTACGTGGCTACATCTTAA
CATTCTTAATTGCACTTGGATTCATCTTAATTGCCGAACTGAATGTTATTGCACCAATTATCTCAAACTT
CTTCCTTGCCAGCTATGCCCTCATCAATTTTTCAGTATTCCATGCTTCACTGGCAAAAAGCCCAGGATGG
CGACCGGCATTTAAATACTACAATATGTGGATCTCACTTCTTGGAGCAATTCTTTCTGTGATAGTAATGT
TCGTCATTAACTGGTGGGCTTGTTTGCTAACCTACGTGATAGTCCTTGGTCTCTATATTTATGTTACCTA
CAAAAAACCCGATGTGAATTGGGGATCCTCTACACAAGCCCTGACTTACCTCAATGCCCTGCAACATAGT
ATTAGGCTTTCTGGCGTGGAGGACCATGTGAAAAACTTTAGGCCACAGTGTCTTGTTATGACAGGAGCGC
CAAACTCACGGCCGGCCTTACTTCATCTTGTTCACGATTTCACAAAAAATGTTGGTTTGATGATCTGTGG
ACACGTACACATGGGACCACGCAGACAAGCCATGAAAGAAATGTCCATCGACCAAGCCAAATATCAGCGC
TGGCTTATTAAGAACAAAATGAAGGCTTTTTATGCACCAGTACATGCAGATGACCTCAGAGAAGGGGCCC
AATACTTGATGCAGGCTGCTGGCCTGGGCCGTATGAAGCCAAACACACTAGTCCTTGGATTTAAGAAAGA
TTGGTTGCAAGCAGATATGAGGGATGTGGATATGTACATAAACTTATTTCACGATGCTTTTGACATACAA
TATGGCGTAGTGGTTATTCGCCTAAAAGAAGGTCTGGATATTAGTCACCTGCAGGGACAAGAAGAATTAT
TGTCATCACAAGAGAAATCTCCTGGCACCAAGGATGTCGTAGTAAGTGTGGAATATAGTAAAAAGTCCGA
TTTAGATACTTCGAAACCCCTCAGTGAAAAACCAATTACCCATAAAGTCGAGGAAGAAGATGGCAAGACT
GCAACTCAACCACTGTTGAAAAAAGAATCCAAAGGCCCTATTGTGCCTTTGAATGTAGCTGACCAAAAGC
TTCTTGAAGCTAGTACACAGTTTCAGAAAAAACAAGGAAAGAATACTATTGATGTCTGGTGGCTTTTTGA
TGACGGAGGTCTGACCTTATTGATACCTTACCTTCTGACGACCAAGAAAAAATGGAAAGACTGTAAGATC
AGAGTATTCATTGGTGGAAAGATAAACAGAATAGACCATGACCGGAGAGCGATGGCTACTTTACTGAGCA
AGTTCAGAATCGATTTTTCTGACATCATGGTTCTAGGAGACATCAATACCAAACCAAAGAAAGAAAACAT
TATAGCTTTCGAGGAAATCATTGAGCCATACAGACTTCACGAAGATGATAAAGAGCAAGATATCGCAGAT
AAAATGAAAGAAGATGAACCCTGGCGAATAACAGATAATGAATTGGAGCTGTATAAGACCAAGACATACC
GGCAGATCAGGTTAAATGAGTTATTAAAGGAACATTCAAGCACAGCTAACATTATTGTGATGAGTTTACC
GGTCGCACGAAAGGGTGCCGTTTCTAGTGCTCTCTACATGGCATGGTTAGAAGCACTATCTAAGGATCTA
CCACCAATCCTACTAGTTCGTGGGAATCATCAGAGTGTCCTTACCTTCTATTCATAATTAATTAAGTTTA
AACCCGCTGATCAGCCTCGACTGTGCCTTCTAGTTGCCAGCCATCTGTTGTTTGCCCCTCCCCCGTGCCT
TCCTTGACCCTGGAAGGTGCCACTCCCACTGTCCTTTCCTAATAAAATGAGGAAATTGCATCGCATTGTC
TGAGTAGGTGTCATTCTATTCTGGGGGGTGGGGTGGGGCAGGACAGCAAGGGGGAGGATTGGGAAGACAA
TAGCAGGCATGCTGGGGATGCGGTGGGCTCTATGGCTTCTGAGGCGGAAAGAACCAGCTGGGGCTCTAGG
GGGTATCCCC
[124 nt withheld, positions 4771-4894]
C
[91 nt withheld, positions 4896-4986]
A
[49 nt withheld, positions 4988-5036]
CCTTTGACGTTGGAGTCCACGTTCTTT
[37 nt withheld, positions 5064-5100]
ACCCTATCTCGGTCTATTCTTTTGATTTATAAGGGATTTTGCCGATTTCGGCCTATTGGTTAAAAAATGA
GCTGATTTAACAAAAATTTAACGCGAATTAATTCTGTGGAATGTGTGTCAGTTAGGGTGTGGAAAGTCCC
CAGGCTCCCCAGCAGGCAGAAGTATGCAAAGCATGCATCTCAATTAGTCAGCAACCAGGTGTGGAAAGTC
CCCAGGCTCCCCAGCAGGCAGAAGTATGCAAAGCATGCATCTCAATTAGTCAGCAACCATAGTCCCGCCC
CTAACTCCGCCCATCCCGCCCCTAACTCCGCCCAGTTCCGCCCATTCTCCGCCCCATGGCTGACTAATTT
TTTTTATTTATGCAGAGGCCGAGGCCGCCTCTGCCTCTGAGCTATTCCAGAAGTAGTGAGGAGGCTTTTT
TGGAGGCCTAGGCTTTTGCAAAAAGCTCCCGGGAGCTTGTATATCCATTTTCGGATCTGATCAAGAGACA
GGATGAGGATCGTTTCGCATGATTGAACAAGATGGATTGCACGCAGGTTCTCCGGCCGCTTGGGTGGAGA
GGCTATTCGGCTATGACTGGGCACAACAGACAATCGGCTGCTCTGATGCCGCCGTGTTCCGGCTGTCAGC
GCAGGGGCGCCCGGTTCTTTTTGTCAAGACCGACCTGTCCGGTGCCCTGAATGAACTGCAGGACGAGGCA
GCGCGGCTATCGTGGCTGGCCACGACGGGCGTTCCTTGCGCAGCTGTGCTCGACGTTGTCACTGAAGCGG
GAAGGGACTGGCTGCTATTGGGCGAAGTGCCGGGGCAGGATCTCCTGTCATCTCACCTTGCTCCTGCCGA
GAAAGTATCCATCATGGCTGATGCAATGCGGCGGCTGCATACGCTTGATCCGGCTACCTGCCCATTCGAC
CACCAAGCGAAACATCGCATCGAGCGAGCACGTACTCGGATGGAAGCCGGTCTTGTCGATCAGGATGATC
TGGACGAAGAGCATCAGGGGCTCGCGCCAGCCGAACTGTTCGCCAGGCTCAAGGCGCGCATGCCCGACGG
CGAGGATCTCGTCGTGACCCATGGCGATGCCTGCTTGCCGAATATCATGGTGGAAAATGGCCGCTTTTCT
GGATTCATCGACTGTGGCCGGCTGGGTGTGGCGGACCGCTATCAGGACATAGCGTTGGCTACCCGTGATA
TTGCTGAAGAGCTTGGCGGCGAATGGGCTGACCGCTTCCTCGTGCTTTACGGTATCGCCGCTCCCGATTC
GCAGCGCATCGCCTTCTATCGCCTTCTTGACGAGTTCTTCTGAGCGGGACTCTGGGGTTCGAAATGACCG
ACCAAGCGACGCCCAACCTGCCATCACGAGATTTCGATTCCACCGCCGCCTTCTATGAAAGGTTGGGCTT
CGGAATCGTTTTCCGGGACGCCGGCTGGATGATCCTCCAGCGCGGGGATCTCATGCTGGAGTTCTTCGCC
CACCCCAACTTGTTTATTGCAGCTTATAATGGTTACAAATAAAGCAATAGCATCACAAATTTCACAAATA
AAGCATTTTTTTCACTGCATTCTAGTTGTGGTTTGTCCAAACTCATCAATGTATCTTATCATGTCTGTAT
ACCGTCGACCTCTAGCTAGAGCTTGGCGTAATCATGGTCATAGCTGTTTCCTGTGTGAAATTGTTATCCG
CTCACAATTCCACACAACATACGAGCCGGAAGCATAAAGTGTAAAGCCTGGGGTGCCTAATGAGTGAGCT
AACTCACATTAATTGCGTTGCGCTCACTGCCCGCTTTCCAGTCGGGAAACCTGTCGTGCCAGCTGCATTA
ATGAATCGGCCAACGCGCGGGGAGAGGCGGTTTGCGTATTGGGCGCTCTTCCGCTTCCTCGCTCACTGAC
TCGCTGCGCTCGGTCGTTCGGCTGCGGCGAGCGGTATCAGCTCACTCAAAGGCGGTAATACGGTTATCCA
CAGAATCAGGGGATAACGCAGGAAAGAACATGTGAGCAAAAGGCCAGCAAAAGGCCAGGAACCGTAAAAA
GGCCGCGTTGCTGGCGTTTTTCCATAGGCTCCGCCCCCCTGACGAGCATCACAAAAATCGACGCTCAAGT
CAGAGGTGGCGAAACCCGACAGGACTATAAAGATACCAGGCGTTTCCCCCTGGAAGCTCCCTCGTGCGCT
CTCCTGTTCCGACCCTGCCGCTTACCGGATACCTGTCCGCCTTTCTCCCTTCGGGAAGCGTGGCGCTTTC
TCATAGCTCACGCTGTAGGTATCTCAGTTCGGTGTAGGTCGTTCGCTCCAAGCTGGGCTGTGTGCACGAA
CCCCCCGTTCAGCCCGACCGCTGCGCCTTATCCGGTAACTATCGTCTTGAGTCCAACCCGGTAAGACACG
ACTTATCGCCACTGGCAGCAGCCACTGGTAACAGGATTAGCAGAGCGAGGTATGTAGGCGGTGCTACAGA
GTTCTTGAAGTGGTGGCCTAACTACGGCTACACTAGAAGAACAGTATTTGGTATCTGCGCTCTGCTGAAG
CCAGTTACCTTCGGAAAAAGAGTTGGTAGCTCTTGATCCGGCAAACAAACCACCGCTGGTAGCGGTTTTT
TTGTTTGCAAGCAGCAGATTACGCGCAGAAAAAAAGGATCTCAAGAAGATCCTTTGATCTTTTCTACGGG
GTCTGACGCTCAGTGGAACGAAAACTCACGTTAAGGGATTTTGGTCATGAGATTATCAAAAAGGATCTTC
ACCTAGATCCTTTTAAATTAAAAATGAAGTTTTAAATCAATCTAAAGTATATATGAGTAAACTTGGTCTG
ACAGTTACCAATGCTTAATCAGTGAGGCACCTATCTCAGCGATCTGTCTATTTCGTTCATCCATAGTTGC
CTGACTCCCCGTCGTGTAGATAACTACGATACGGGAGGGCTTACCATCTGGCCCCAGTGCTGCAATGATA
CCGCGAGACCCACGCTCACCGGCTCCAGATTTATCAGCAATAAACCAGCCAGCCGGAAGGGCCGAGCGCA
GAAGTGGTCCTGCAACTTTATCCGCCTCCATCCAGTCTATTAATTGTTGCCGGGAAGCTAGAGTAAGTAG
TTCGCCAGTTAATAGTTTGCGCAACGTTGTTGCCATTGCTACAGGCATCGTGGTGTCACGCTCGTCGTTT
GGTATGGCTTCATTCAGCTCCGGTTCCCAACGATCAAGGCGAGTTACATGATCCCCCATGTTGTGCAAAA
AAGCGGTTAGCTCCTTCGGTCCTCCGATCGTTGTCAGAAGTAAGTTGGCCGCAGTGTTATCACTCATGGT
TATGGCAGCACTGCATAATTCTCTTACTGTCATGCCATCCGTAAGATGCTTTTCTGTGACTGGTGAGTAC
TCAACCAAGTCATTCTGAGAATAGTGTATGCGGCGACCGAGTTGCTCTTGCCCGGCGTCAATACGGGATA
ATACCGCGCCACATAGCAGAACTTTAAAAGTGCTCATCATTGGAAAACGTTCTTCGGGGCGAAAACTCTC
AAGGATCTTACCGCTGTTGAGATCCAGTTCGATGTAACCCACTCGTGCACCCAACTGATCTTCAGCATCT
TTTACTTTCACCAGCGTTTCTGGGTGAGCAAAAACAGGAAGGCAAAATGCCGCAAAAAAGGGAATAAGGG
CGACACGGAAATGTTGAATACTCATACTCTTCCTTTTTCAATATTATTGAAGCATTTATCAGGGTTATTG
TCTCATGAGCGGATACATATTTGAATGTATTTAGAAAAATAAACAAATAGGGGTTCCGCGCACATTTCCC
CGAAAAGTGCCACCTGACGTCGACGGATCGGGAGATCTCCCGATCCCCTATGGTGCACTCTCAGTACAAT
CTGCTCTGATGCCGCATAGTTAAGCCAGTATCTGCTCCCTGCTTGTGTGTTGGAGGTCGCTGAGTAGTGC
GCGAGCAAAATTTAAGCTACAACAAGGCAAGGCTTGACCGACAATTGCATGAAGAATCTGCTTAGGGTTA
GGCGTTTTGCGCTGCTTCGCGATGTACGGGCCAGATATACGCGTTGACATTGATTATTGACTAGTTATTA
ATAGTAATCAATTACGGGGTCATTAGTTCATAGCCCATATATGGAGTTCCGCGTTACATAACTTACGGTA
AATGGCCCGCCTGGCTGACCGCCCAACGACCCCCGCCCATTGACGTCAATAATGACGTATGTTCCCATAG
TAACGCCAATAGGGACTTTCCATTGACGTCAATGGGTGGAGTATTTACGGTAAACTGCCCACTTGGCAGT
ACATCAAGTGTATCATATGCCAAGTACGCCCCCTATTGACGTCAATGACGGTAAATGGCCCGCCTGGCAT
TATGCCCAGTACATGACCTTATGGGACTTTCCTACTTGGCAGTACATCTACGTATTAGTCATCGCTATTA
CCATGGTGATGCGGTTTTGGCAGTACATCAATGGGCGTGGATAGCGGTTTGACTCACGGGGATTTCCAAG
TCTCCACCCCATTGACGTCAATGGGAGTTTGTTTTGGCACCAAAATCAACGGGACTTTCCAAAATGTCGT
AACAACTCCGCCCCATTGACGCAAATGGGCGGTAGGCGTGTACGGTGGGAGGTCTATATAAGCAGAGCTC
TCTGGCTAACTAGAGAACCCACTGCTTACTGGCTTATCGAAATTAATACGACTCACTATAGGGAGACCCA
AGCTG
Features (pLannotate 1.2.2; 22 found; start..end, strand, type, name):
     31..96      +  CDS            3xFLAG: three tandem FLAG® epitope tags, followed by an enterokinase cleavage site
    109..822     +  CDS            mCitrine: mCitrine is a basic (constitutively fluorescent) yellow fluorescent protein published in 2001, derived from Aequorea victoria.
    829..4464    +  CDS            SLC12A2: S12A2_HUMAN - Also known as NKCC1. Experimental evidence at protein level: Swiss-Prot protein existence level 1. Cation-chloride cotransporter which mediates the electroneutral transport of chloride, potassium and/or sodium ions across the membrane. Plays a vital role in the regulation of ionic balance and cell volume. From Homo sapiens (Human).
   4501..4725    +  polyA_signal   bGH poly(A) signal: bovine growth hormone polyadenylation signal
   4729..4750    +  promoter       SV40 promoter (fragment): SV40 enhancer and early promoter
   4771..5199    +  rep_origin     f1 ori (sequence partly withheld): f1 bacteriophage origin of replication; arrow indicates direction of (+) strand synthesis
   5213..5542    +  promoter       SV40 promoter: SV40 enhancer and early promoter
   5609..6400    +  CDS            neo: KKA2_KLEPN - Also known as kan, nptII. Experimental evidence at protein level: Swiss-Prot protein existence level 1. Resistance to kanamycin, neomycin, paromomycin, ribostamycin, butirosin and gentamicin B. From Klebsiella pneumoniae.
   6424..6582    +  CDS            ble (fragment): BLE_KLEPN - Experimental evidence at protein level: Swiss-Prot protein existence level 1. Binding protein with a strong affinity to the bleomycin family of antibiotics. Binds to CL990; an antimitotic-antibiotic compound. From Klebsiella pneumoniae.
   6577..6698    +  polyA_signal   SV40 poly(A) signal: SV40 polyadenylation signal
   6771..6787    -  protein_bind   lac operator: The lac repressor binds to the lac operator to inhibit transcription in E. coli. This inhibition can be relieved by adding lactose or isopropyl-β-D-thiogalactopyranoside (IPTG). lac repressor encoded by lacI
   6795..6825    -  promoter       lac promoter: promoter for the E. coli lac operon
   6840..6861    -  protein_bind   CAP binding site: CAP binding activates transcription in the presence of cAMP. E. coli catabolite activator protein
   6874..6966    -  CDS            lacI (fragment): lac repressor; lacI; The lac repressor binds to the lac operator to inhibit transcription in E. coli. This inhibition can be relieved by adding lactose or isopropyl-β-D-thiogalactopyranoside (IPTG).
   7149..7734    -  rep_origin     ori: high-copy-number ColE1/pMB1/pBR322/pUC origin of replication
   7905..8765    -  CDS            AmpR: β-lactamase; bla; confers resistance to ampicillin, carbenicillin, and related antibiotics
   8766..8870    -  promoter       AmpR promoter: bla
   8929..8981    -  misc_feature   bom (fragment): basis of mobility region from pBR322
   9136..9515    +  enhancer       CMV enhancer: human cytomegalovirus immediate early enhancer
   9516..9719    +  promoter       CMV promoter: human cytomegalovirus (CMV) immediate early promoter
   9715..9748    +  LTR            5' LTR (truncated) (fragment): truncated 5' long terminal repeat (LTR) from HIV-1
   9764..9782    +  promoter       T7 promoter: promoter for bacteriophage T7 RNA polymerase
