[The description below was written by a language model from this plasmid's Addgene catalogue record and pLannotate feature annotations shown in this document.]
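Description:
pcDNA3.1 Flag YFP hNKCC1 C723S C724V A735C (NT549) is a mammalian expression plasmid built on the pcDNA3.1 neo backbone. It is about 9.8 kb in total and carries a roughly 4.5 kb insert cloned between NheI and PmeI sites. It is maintained in E. coli at high copy through a ColE1/pUC-type origin with ampicillin selection (β-lactamase under its own promoter), and it also carries an f1 origin. For stable selection in mammalian cells, an SV40 enhancer/early promoter drives the neomycin phosphotransferase gene, terminated by an SV40 polyadenylation signal, giving G418 resistance. Several short annotated fragments (ble, lacI, bom, a truncated HIV-1 LTR match next to the CMV promoter, and the lac promoter/operator region) appear to be backbone remnants or partial similarity hits rather than functional parts of the design.

The payload is a single fusion open reading frame transcribed from the CMV immediate-early enhancer/promoter and terminated by the bovine growth hormone polyadenylation signal. A T7 promoter sits just upstream of the coding region. The frame begins with a 3xFLAG epitope, continues into a yellow fluorescent protein (annotated as mCitrine by the feature software), and then encodes human NKCC1 (SLC12A2), the Na-K-Cl cotransporter that moves sodium, potassium and chloride electroneutrally and contributes to ion balance and cell volume regulation. The NKCC1 cDNA is synthetic, designed with convenient restriction sites. It derives from the wild-type parent construct NT17 and carries the substitutions C723S, C724V and A735C. The associated publication examines internal crosslinking between transmembrane domains 10 and 11/12, so the mutant was presumably made for cysteine crosslinking studies of transporter motion and activation. The FLAG and YFP tags allow detection and visualisation of the expressed protein.
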