Addgene plasmid #50910: pcDNA3.1 Flag YFP hNKCC1 C723S C724V A735C (NT549)
Purpose: Expresses human NKCC1 C723S C724V A735C mutant with an N-terminal 3xFLAG-YFP tag in mammalian cells. cDNA is synthetic, containing convenient restriction sites.
Depositing lab: Biff Forbush. Depositing organization: Yale University. Publication: Molecular Motions Involved in Na-K-Cl Cotransporter-mediated Ion Transport and Transporter Activation Revealed by Internal Crosslinking between Transmembrane Domains 10 and 11/12. Monette MY, Somasekharan S, Forbush B. J Biol Chem. 2014 Jan 22. 10.1074/jbc.M113.542258 PubMed 24451383.
Backbone
  Vector backbone: pcDNA 3.1 neo
  Backbone manufacturer: Life Technologies
  Backbone size w/o insert (bp): 5316
  Vector type: Mammalian Expression
  Selectable markers: Neomycin (select with G418)
Growth in bacteria
  Bacterial resistance: Ampicillin, 100 μg/mL
  Growth temperature: 37°C
  Growth strain: DH5alpha
  Copy number: High Copy
Gene/Insert
  Gene/Insert name: human NKCC1 (synthetic) (alt names: Slc12A2 (synthetic); Na-K-Cl cotransporter)
  Species: H. sapiens (human), Synthetic
  Insert size (bp): 4479
  Mutation: C723S C724V A735C in hNKCC1 in NT17
  Entrez Gene: SLC12A2 (a.k.a. BSC, BSC-2, BSC2, CCC1, KILQS, NKCC1, PPP1R141)
  Promoter: CMV
  Tag / fusion protein: 3x Flag (N terminal on insert); YFP (N terminal on insert)
  Cloning method: Restriction Enzyme; 5′ cloning site NheI (not destroyed); 3′ cloning site PmeI (not destroyed)
  Sequencing primers: 5′ CMV-F; 3′ BGH-rev
Terms and licenses: Academic/Nonprofit Terms; Industry Terms: Not Available to Industry
Depositor comments: Plasmid constructed from pcDNA3.1 Flag YFP hNKCC1 WT (NT17). See Addgene plasmid# 49085 (http://www.addgene.org/49085/) for plasmid map of wild-type construct.
How to cite: pcDNA3.1 Flag YFP hNKCC1 C723S C724V A735C (NT549) was a gift from Biff Forbush (Addgene plasmid # 50910 ; http://n2t.net/addgene:50910 ; RRID:Addgene_50910)
