>Addgene plasmid #50910 | pcDNA3.1 Flag YFP hNKCC1 C723S C724V A735C (NT549) | addgene partial sequence | sequence record 78683 | CMV-F
CTCTCTGGCTAACTAGAGAACCCACTGCTTACTGGCTTATCGAAATTAATACGACTCACTATAGGGAGAC
CCAAGCTGGCTAGCCCGGGCACGGCCGCCACCATGGGAGACTACAAAGACCATGACGGTGATTATAAAGA
TCACGACATCGACTACAAGGATGACGATGACAAGGGTGACCCTACCGTCAGCAAGGGCGAGGAGCTGTTC
ACCGGGGTGGTGCCCATCCTGGTCGAGCTGGACGGCGACGTAAACGGCCACAAGTTCAGCGTGTCCGGCG
AGGGCGAGGGCGATGCCACCTACGGCAAGCTGACCCTGAAGTTCATCTGCACCACCGGCAAGCTGCCCGT
GCCCTGGCCCACCCTCGTGACCACCTTCGGCTACGGCCTGATGTGCTTCGCCCGCTACCCCGACCACATG
AAGCAGCACGACTTCTTCAAGTCCGCCATGCCCGAAGGCTACGTCCAGGAGCGCACCATCTTCTTCAAGG
ACGACGGCAACTACAAGACCCGCGCCGAGGTGAAGTTCGAGGGCGACACCCTGGTGAACCGCATCGAGCT
GAAGGGCATCGACTTCAAGGAGGACGGCAACATCCTAGGGCACAAGCTGGAGTACAACTACAACAGCCAC
AACGTTTATATCATGGCCGACAAGCAGAAGAACGGCATCAAGGTGAACTTCAAGATCCGCCACAACATCG
AGGACGGCAGCGTGCAGCTCGCCGACCACTACCAGCAGAACACCCCCATCGGCGACGGCCCCGTGCTGCT
GCCCGACAACCACTACCTGAGCTACCAGTCCAAACTGAGCAAAGACCCCAACGAGAAGCGCGATCACATG
GTCCTGCTGGAGTTCGTGACCGCCGCCGGGATCACTCTCGGCATGG
