>Addgene plasmid #50910 | pcDNA3.1 Flag YFP hNKCC1 C723S C724V A735C (NT549) | addgene partial sequence | sequence record 79062 | hNKCC1-int-R 5'-ATATTTGGCTTGGTCGATGG-3'
TCCACAGATCATCAAACCAACATTTTTTGTGAAATCGTGAACAAGATGAAGTAAGGCCGGCCGTGAGTTT
GGCGCTCCTGTCATAACAAGACACTGTGGCCTAAAGTTTTTCACATGGTCCTCCACGCCAGAAAGCCTAA
TACTATGTTGCAGGGCATTGAGGTAAGTCAGGGCTTGTGTAGAGGATCCCCAATTCACATCGGGTTTTTT
GTAGGTAACATAAATATAGAGACCAAGGACTATCACGTAGGTTAGCAAACAAGCCCACCAGTTAATGACG
AACATTACTATCACAGAAAGAATTGCTCCAAGAAGTGAGATCCACATATTGTAGTATTTAAATGCCGGTC
GCCATCCTGGGCTTTTTGCCAGTGAAGCATGGAATACTGAAAAATTGATGAGGGCATAGCTGGCAAGGAA
GAAGTTTGAGATAATTGGTGCAATAACATTCAGTTCGGCAATTAAGATGAATCCAAGTGCAATTAAGAAT
GTTAAGATGTAGCCACGTAATGGCTCATTATTTTTCCCATAACCTTTAGCAAACATCTGGAAAGCGGGGT
AGATGTTGTCTTTACATAGGGCCTGAAATATCTTGGGAGCACTCACTAGGGATGCTAATGCGCTAGAAAG
AGTGGCAGAGAATATGCCCGCGGAAATTAGTGGTGTAAATCCTGACACCATACTCATTACCTGAAAGTTG
TTCATTAGGCCGTAGCTACAAGGACTGGATTCACAAGATGAAAAATCAAAGTTTAATTTGCAGGCTGCGC
TAGTACAGTTTGTTAGCTCTGTTACGATAGTGTCATTAACATTACCAGTGGCATCGCGTACGACACAAGA
ACCTACAGACACGGCAATTCCTACATAAACCAATGTAGTAATTAAAATGGCTAGGAGTGTTCCTTTGGGT
ATGGCTGACTGAGGATCTGCAAGATCACCTGAGATATTTGCGCC
