>Addgene plasmid #50910 | pcDNA3.1 Flag YFP hNKCC1 C723S C724V A735C (NT549) | addgene partial sequence | sequence record 79755 | T7 (5'-TAATACGACTCACTATAGGG-3')
CGGCCGCCACCATGGGAGACTACAAAGACCATGACGGTGATTATAAAGATCACGACATCGACTACAAGGA
TGACGATGACAAGGGTGACCCTACCGTCAGCAAGGGCGAGGAGCTGTTCACCGGGGTGGTGCCCATCCTG
GTCGAGCTGGACGGCGACGTAAACGGCCACAAGTTCAGCGTGTCCGGCGAGGGCGAGGGCGATGCCACCT
ACGGCAAGCTGACCCTGAAGTTCATCTGCACCACCGGCAAGCTGCCCGTGCCCTGGCCCACCCTCGTGAC
CACCTTCGGCTACGGCCTGATGTGCTTCGCCCGCTACCCCGACCACATGAAGCAGCACGACTTCTTCAAG
TCCGCCATGCCCGAAGGCTACGTCCAGGAGCGCACCATCTTCTTCAAGGACGACGGCAACTACAAGACCC
GCGCCGAGGTGAAGTTCGAGGGCGACACCCTGGTGAACCGCATCGAGCTGAAGGGCATCGACTTCAAGGA
GGACGGCAACATCCTAGGGCACAAGCTGGAGTACAACTACAACAGCCACA
